>Addgene plasmid #91917 | pC027 - LweCas13a from Listeria weihenstephanensis FSL R9-0317 | addgene full sequence | sequence record 181262 | Addgene NGS Result
AGTTGGCGGCATCGCGAAAGGCATTGTTGTCGGCTGTGAACCAAGGCATAAACTGCTGATAGTACACCAG
CTTGGTCAGGAAATAGCGTGCCCGGAAGTCCTCCTCTCCGTACTCCAGGATATCGAATGTGGTCAGGCCC
AGGTCATAGTAGCGATTCTTGCTTGTCTGATAGTCGTGGCCCTTGGCGTACACCCTCTTGAAGGATGGCA
CAAAAGGGGCGTTTGTGGTCAGCAGGCTAAAGCCCTGCTTCATCTCCCAGATAGACTGCAGCTTATCGTG
GGAGTAGAACCTGATGATGCCGGAGCTCTTCAGCTTCTCCTCGATAAAGTCGGGGATCTTGGCGATATCC
TTGTCCATCAGCTTCTGCATATCGGAGTCGGTGTACTTCATATTGTTTGGCTCGAACTCAAAGCCCTTGA
TCTTCAGGATGCTCTTCCAAGAGTGCTTCTTGCAGTGATACACCTCGTTTCTGATCTGCTGGATAGAGCC
CCGGATGGCCCAGATGGCCTCATCGAAATTCACGTTCTGGATCTCGTCGGAAAAGAAGGGGATCATCTTC
TTCACCACGTCGCTCTGTGTGGTAGAATTTGGCAGGTTCTTCTTGAAATCGCCCTTGCCCAGGATGTCCT
TCTCACACTCAGGATTCAGGATCATCTTCAGATTGTTGCTGGCAAAGGCGCAGGCGTTGATGAACTTAAA
GCTGAAGGCCTCGCCAGATCTGATATCCTGCAGGTCCTTTGTCTTGGGATCGGTCAGCTCGTAGGCCTCC
ATCTTGCCCTGCTCCAGCACATAGTGGTACACGGCATTCTTGAACTGCTGCTCCACGGTGGACTCGATCA
GCTCCTTCTTCAGAAAGTCGGCTCTGGCGTGCTTGCTGCGGTTTGGTGCCCTCTTGATTGGGAAATACCG
CTGGATGTACTTCTTCACCTCGATGCCGTACTGATTCAGCTCGGGGTCCTCCTTCAGCTCGTCCAGGATG
TTCCGCTGGTGCTGCTGCAGACAGGCCTTGATCTTATAATTGGCAGACTTATCCTCGTTCAGGTCCACCA
CCTTGAAGGACTCGGCCAGATCGGCCAGCTTGTACTTCTTGGCCACCAGGTCCAGGCCCAGTGGCTCTCC
ATTCAGAAAGGCGGTCACATACTTCTGCAGCACCAGCTTCCTTGGGGAGTCTGGGCTCTGGATCTTGTTC
TGCTCGATGCTCTTCTGGATTGTGGTCTGCTTATAGTGGATGTAAGACTCGGCCCAATCTGTGTATGGCT
TCAGCTTCTCAAAGAAGATGCCCCAGTCAGGCTTGATCTCATCCAGGTCCCTGATTGCGGGCACGGCGAT
GTCGGTCAGGCAGAACTGCACGTGCTCTGCTCCCTTGGAAGGTGGATAGCTGATCATGTTCTGGAACTTT
GGCTTAAACAGCTTTGTCAGGGACTCGGTATTCAGGCTCTTCAGGTTGTGCAGCTTCTGGGAAGGCACCT
CCTGGTGCAGCAGGGCCAGCATGGATAAGACCTCCTAACATACGAGCCGGAAGCATAAAGTGTAAATCTA
GAAATATTTTATCTGATTAATAAGATGATCTTCTTGAGATCGTTTTGGTCTGCGCGTAATCTCTTGCTCT
GAAAACGAAAAAACCGCCTTGCAGGGCGGTTTTTCGAAGGTTCTCTGAGCTACCAACTCTTTGAACCGAG
GTAACTGGCTTGGAGGAGCGCAGTCACCAAAACTTGTCCTTTCAGTTTAGCCTTAACCGGCGCATGACTT
CAAGACTAACTCCTCTAAATCAATTACCAGTGGCTGCTGCCAGTGGTGCTTTTGCATGTCTTTCCGGGTT
GGACTCAAGACGATAGTTACCGGATAAGGCGCAGCGGTCGGACTGAACGGGGGGTTCGTGCATACAGTCC
AGCTTGGAGCGAACTGCCTACCCGGAACTGAGTGTCAGGCGTGGAATGAGACAAACGCGGCCATAACAGC
GGAATGACACCGGTAAACCGAAAGGCAGGAACAGGAGAGCGCACGAGGGAGCCGCCAGGGGGAAACGCCT
GGTATCTTTATAGTCCTGTCGGGTTTCGCCACCACTGATTTGAGCGTCAGATTTCGTGATGCTTGTCAGG
GGGGCGGAGCCTATGGAAAAACGGCTTTGCCGCGGCCCTCTCACTTCCCTGTTAAGTATCTTCCTGGCAT
CTTCCAGGAAATCTCCGCCCCGTTCGTAAGCCATTTCCGCTCGCCGCAGTCGAACGACCGAGCGTAGCGA
GTCAGTGAGCGAGGAAGCGGAATATATCCTGTATCACATATTCTGCTGACGCACCGGTGCAGCCTTTTTT
CTCCTGCCACATGAAGCACTTCACTGACACCCTCATCAGTGCCAACATAGTAAGCCAGTATACACTCCGC
TAGCGCTGATGTCCGGCGGTGCTTTTGCCGTTACGCACCACCCCGTCAGTAGCTGAACAGGAGGGACAGC
TGATAGAAACAGAAGCCACTGGAGCACCTCAAAAACACCATCATACACTAAATCAGTAAGTTGGCAGCAT
CACCCGACGCACTTTGCGCCGAATAAATACCTGTGACGGAAGATCACTTCGCAGAATAAATAAATCCTGG
TGTCCCTGTTGATACCGGGAAGCCCTGGGCCAACTTTTGGCGAAAATGACACGTTGATCGGCACGTAAGA
GGTTCCAACTTTCACCATAATGAAATAAGATCACTACCGGGCGTATTTTTTGAGTTATCGAGATTTTCAG
GAGCTAAGGAAGCTAAAATGGAGAAAAAAATCACTGGATATACCACCGTTGATATATCCCAATGGCATCG
TAAAGAACATTTTGAGGCATTTCAGTCAGTTGCTCAATGTACCTATAACCAGACCGTTCAGCTGGATATT
ACGGCCTTTTTAAAGACCGTAAAGAAAAATAAGCACAAGTTTTATCCGGCCTTTATTCACATTCTTGCCC
GCCTGATGAATGCTCATCCGGAATTCCGTATGGCAATGAAAGACGGTGAGCTGGTGATATGGGATAGTGT
TCACCCTTGTTACACCGTTTTCCATGAGCAAACTGAAACGTTTTCATCGCTCTGGAGTGAATACCACGAC
GATTTCCGGCAGTTTCTACACATATATTCGCAAGATGTGGCGTGTTACGGTGAAAACCTGGCCTATTTCC
CTAAAGGGTTTATTGAGAATATGTTTTTCGTGTCAGCCAATCCCTGGGTGAGTTTCACCAGTTTTGATTT
AAACGTGGCCAATATGGACAACTTCTTCGCCCCCGTTTTCACCATGGGCAAATATTATACGCAAGGCGAC
AAGGTGCTGATGCCGCTGGCGATTCAGGTTCATCATGCCGTTTGTGATGGCTTCCATGTCGGCAGAATGC
TTAATGAATTACAACAGTACTGCGATGAGTGGCAGGGCGGGGCGTAATTTTTTTAAGGCAGTTATTGGTG
CCCTTAAACGCCTGGTTGCTACGCCTGAATAAGTGATAATAAGCGGATGAATGGCAGAAATTCGAAAGCA
AATTCGACCCGGTCGTCGGTTCAGGGCAGGGTCGTTAAATAGCCGCTTATGTCTATTGCTGGTTTACCGG
TTTATTGACTACCGGAAGCAGTGTGACCGTGTGCTTCTCAAATGCCTGAGGCCAGTTTGCTCAGGCTCTC
CCCGTGGAGGTAATAATTGACGATATGATCATTTATTCTGCCTCCCAGAGCCTGATAAAAACGGTTAGCG
CTTCGTTAATACAGATGTAGGTGTTCCACAGGGTAGCCAGCAGCATCCTGCGATGCAGATCCGGAACATA
ATGGTGCAGGGCGCTTGTTTCGGCGTGGGTATGGTGGCAGGCCCCGTGGCCGGGGGACTGTTGGGCGCTG
CCGGCACCTGTCCTACGAGTTGCATGATAAAGAAGACAGTCATAAGTGCGGCGACGATAGTCATGCCCCG
CGCCCACCGGAAGGAGCTACCGGCAGCGGTGCGGACTGTTGTAACTCAGAATAAGAAATGAGGCCGCTCA
TGGCGTTGACTCTCAGTCATAGTATCGTGGTATCACCGGTTGGTTCCACTCTCTGTTGCGGGCAACTTCA
GCAGCACGTAGGGGACTTCCGCGTTTCCAGACTTTACGAAACACGGAAACCGAAGACCATTCATGTTGTT
GCTCAGGTCGCAGACGTTTTGCAGCAGCAGTCGCTTCACGTTCGCTCGCGTATCGGTGATTCATTCTGCT
AACCAGTAAGGCAACCCCGCCAGCCTAGCCGGGTCCTCAACGACAGGAGCACGATCATGCGCACCCGTGG
CCAGGACCCAACGCTGCCCGAGATGCGCCGCGTGCGGCTGCTGGAGATGGCGGACGCGATGGATATGTTC
TGCCAAGGGTTGGTTTGCGCATTCACAGTTCTCCGCAAGAATTGATTGGCTCCAATTCTTGGAGTGGTGA
ATCCGTTAGCGAGGTGCCGCCGGCTTCCATTCAGGTCGAGGTGGCCCGGCTCCATGCACCGCGACGCAAC
GCGGGGAGGCAGACAAGGTATAGGGCGGCGCCTACAATCCATGCCAACCCGTTCCATGTGCTCGCCGAGG
CGGCATAAATCGCCGTGACGATCAGCGGTCCAATGATCGAAGTTAGGCTGGTAAGAGCCGCGAGCGATCC
TTGAAGCTGTCCCTGATGGTCGTCATCTACCTGCCTGGACAGCATGGCCTGCAACGCGGGCATCCCGATG
CCGCCGGAAGCGAGAAGAATCATAATGGGGAAGGCCATCCAGCCTCGCGTCGCGAACGCCAGCAAGACGT
AGCCCAGCGCGTCGGCCGCCATGCCGGCGATAATGGCCTGCTTCTCGCCGAAACGTTTGGTGGCGGGACC
AGTGACGAAGGCTTGAGCGAGGGCGTGCAAGATTCCGAATACCGCAAGCGACAGGCCGATCATCGTCGCG
CTCCAGCGAAAGCGGTCCTCGCCGAAAATGACCCAGAGCGCTGCCGGCACCTGTCCTACGAGTTGCATGA
TAAAGAAGACAGTCATAAGTGCGGCGACGATAGTCATGCCCCGCGCCCACCGGAAGGAGCTGACTGGGTT
GAAGGCTCTCAAGGGCATCGGTCGACGCTCTCCCTTATGCGACTCCTGCATTAGGAAGCAGCCCAGTAGT
AGGTTGAGGCCGTTGAGCACCGCCGCCGCAAGGAATGGTGCATGCAAGGAGATGGCGCCCAACAGTCCCC
CGGCCACGGGGCCTGCCACCATACCCACGCCGAAACAAGCGCTCATGAGCCCGAAGTGGCGAGCCCGATC
TTCCCCATCGGTGATGTCGGCGATATAGGCGCCAGCAACCGCACCTGTGGCGCCGGTGATGCCGGCCACG
ATGCGTCCGGCGTAGAGGATCCACAGGACGGGTGTGGTCGCCATGATCGCGTAGTCGATAGTGGCTCCAA
GTAGCGAAGCGAGCAGGACTGGGCGGCGGCCAAAGCGGTCGGACAGTGCTCCGAGAACGGGTGCGCATAG
AAATTGCATCAACGCATATAGCGCTAGCAGCACGCCATAGTGACTGGCGATGCTGTCGGAATGGACGATA
TCCCGCAAGAGGCCCGGCAGTACCGGCATAACCAAGCCTATGCCTACAGCATCCAGGGTGACGGTGCCGA
GGATGACGATGAGCGCATTGTTAGATTTCATACACGGTGCCTGACTGCGTTAGCAATTTAACTGTGATAA
ACTACCGCATTAAAGCTTGTTTTAGACCTCTTCTATTTTGAGGTACTCTAAATCCGAGACGAATCTCCGT
CTCCGTTTTAGACCTCTTCTATTTTGAGGTACTCTAAATCGCTAGCATTATACCTAGGACTGAGCTAGCT
GTCAATCAGATCTCCAGCAGTCTCTTCACGATGCCACAATACTCCTCGCTCACCTGATTTGTCTCGATGT
AGCCGTTATCGATCTTCTTCTCGCCCAGGTGTCTCAGCTTCTTTGGCTCCAGGCTCTTGATGACCAGCCG
GTGCTTATTCTCCTTCAGGTTGGCGAACACCACAGACATGCCGTGGCGATCCAGGATGTCGATCAGAGAC
TTGGACACGGCATTCTTCAGCTTCCTGTCGTACTTAAAGATCTCTCTCAGCCGCTCGGACAGATACAGCA
GGGTACACTCAGACTTCAGGGACAGGTAGTTCAGGTGGGCGATGTGATTCCTGGCGTTCTTCTCGGACAC
GAACAGGCCCTCCTTCTTCAGAAATGTATCCAGCTTCTTGATGCTCTTCAGGCGATTGTCGCCCCAGTAC
TCCACCCTCTCGGTGATGCCAGAGTGCTTGAAATACTGGTTGGCCATGCACTGAAAATCGCGGTCGGCGA
TGGCCACATAGCCCACGTACCTGCCCAGGATCTCGATCAGCAGGTGGTGCAGCTCATTCACGTACACCAG
TGTGGTCTTATTCTTGTGCCAGTTATAGGCATCGATGGCGTCACAGCACTCCTTGTACTCCTTAAAGAAG
GCATTGTTCTGAGGCTTCTTGGGATTCTTCTCCCACTCGTTGTGCAGCTCCTTTCTCCGCTCGATTGTCT
CCTCGATTGTCTCCTTCTGTCTCTCCCACTCTGTGATGTTACACTTGCTCACCTTGAACTCAGGAGAGGC
ATCAAACAGCCGCTGGATCACTGTCTCGGTGCCGTACTTCCTTGCCTGCTCCACTCCCCTGAACAGGATT
GGGGTCTTGCCGTCGCTCTGTCTATAAGGCTCCCGCTGGTACAGCTCCTCGCCCACATAGCCCTTCATGA
TCTTCTCGTACTCGCGCTCGCTAGAAAAGAACTGCTTCCAATCGTTCTCCCTAGAGTCCACTCCCAGCAG
GGCCAGGCCGATGATCTCCTGCTCGCCTGTCAGGTGGCCATCGTACTTGATCATCTCATTTCTCAGCTCG
GACAGGTGCCTTGCGTCCAGCATCTTGCAGAAGGTCCAAAAGGCGATATAATCGTCCTTGTTCTTCAGGA
AGCTAGGCTCCACCTTGATGTCAAAGGACATCTCCTCGATCTCGCTCTGCTCCAGGCCCTGATTTCTGGG
GTTCTTGATGAACTTCAGATCGGCAGACCGCATGTGGGAGTCGAAGCCCTTGATAAACACCTGAGAGATG
AACTTCTCAAAGTGGTTTGGTGTATCCTCGGTGGAGTCCTCGTGGATGGCGATCTGGCCCTGCACATAGC
CCATGTAATCTCTAGGCATCTCGCCCTCCTCCACCTCCCGGATATTGATAAAGGCCTTGGCGTCCTGCTG
GCGATTCTTGTTCAGCCTCAGCACGA
Features (pLannotate 1.2.2; 12 found; start..end, strand, type, name):
   1507..1536    -  promoter       lac promoter: promoter for the E. coli lac operon
   1574..2119    +  rep_origin     p15A ori: Plasmids containing the medium-copy-number p15A origin of replication can be propagated in E. coli cells that contain a second plasmid with the ColE1 origin.
   2207..2262    +  rep_origin     RSF ori (fragment): Plasmids containing the RSF 1030 origin of replication can be propagated in E. coli cells that contain additional plasmids with compatible origins.
   2381..2524    -  mobile_element IS1 (fragment): prokaryotic transposable element IS1
   2645..2747    +  promoter       cat promoter: promoter of the E. coli cat gene encoding chloramphenicol acetyltransferase
   2748..3404    +  CDS            cat: CAT_ECOLX - Experimental evidence at protein level: Swiss-Prot protein existence level 1. This enzyme is an effector of chloramphenicol resistance in bacteria. From Escherichia coli. This protein is used as a marker in many commonly used cloning vectors, such as pACYC184.
   3706..3804    -  CDS            YPB2_ECOLX (fragment): Protein predicted: Swiss-Prot protein existence level 4. From Escherichia coli.
   3791..3848    +  CDS            TcR (fragment): tetracycline efflux protein; tet; confers resistance to tetracycline
   3845..3938    -  CDS            TcR (fragment): tetracycline efflux protein; tet; confers resistance to tetracycline
   4074..4199    +  CDS            YPB1_ECOLX (fragment): Protein predicted: Swiss-Prot protein existence level 4. From Escherichia coli.
   4441..5631    -  CDS            TcR: tetracycline efflux protein; tet; confers resistance to tetracycline
   5781..5815    -  promoter       J23119 promoter: bacterial promoter (Registry of Standard Biological Parts BBa J23119)
