[The description below was written by a language model from this plasmid's Addgene catalogue record and pLannotate feature annotations shown in this document.]
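Description:
pC027 is a bacterial expression plasmid built on the pACYC184 backbone. It carries the Cas13a gene from Listeria weihenstephanensis FSL R9-0317 (LweCas13a) together with a guide expression cassette that serves as a backbone for cloning spacers. It replicates in E. coli from the p15A origin, a low-to-medium copy replicon that is compatible with ColE1-type plasmids, so a second plasmid such as a target or reporter can be maintained alongside it. Selection is by chloramphenicol, through the cat gene under its native promoter. The total size is about 7.2 kb, of which roughly 3 kb is recorded as insert.

The automated feature table mainly picks up backbone elements: the p15A origin, the cat cassette, an IS1 remnant, small predicted ORF fragments typical of pACYC184, and tetracycline-resistance sequence. The latter includes one apparently full-length TcR annotation plus short fragments, although the catalogue lists only chloramphenicol as the selectable resistance. The Cas13a coding sequence and the CRISPR direct repeat and spacer-acceptor region are not annotated, and probably lie in the unlabelled stretches of the sequence. A J23119 constitutive synthetic bacterial promoter and a short lac promoter match are detected. The record does not state which promoter drives the nuclease and which drives the guide RNA, so these assignments cannot be made.

Cas13a is an RNA-guided, RNA-targeting CRISPR effector. This plasmid lets users insert a spacer of choice and co-express the resulting crRNA with LweCas13a in bacteria. It comes from work characterising Cas13 orthologs for RNA targeting, which fits use in bacterial assays of RNA interference activity.
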