Addgene plasmid #91917: pC027 - LweCas13a from Listeria weihenstephanensis FSL R9-0317
Purpose: Expresses LweCas13a for bacterial expression and contains backbone for spacer cloning
Depositing lab: Feng Zhang. Depositing organization: Broad Institute. Publication: RNA targeting with CRISPR-Cas13. Abudayyeh OO, Gootenberg JS, Essletzbichler P, Han S, Joung J, Belanto JJ, Verdine V, Cox DBT, Kellner MJ, Regev A, Lander ES, Voytas DF, Ting AY, Zhang F. Nature. 2017 Oct 4. doi: 10.1038/nature24049. PubMed 28976959.
Backbone
  Vector backbone: pACYC184
  Backbone size w/o insert (bp): 4197
  Total vector size (bp): 7240
  Vector type: Bacterial Expression
Growth in bacteria
  Bacterial resistance: Chloramphenicol, 25 μg/mL
  Growth temperature: 37°C
  Growth strain: NEB Stable
  Copy number: Low Copy
Gene/Insert
  Gene/Insert name: LweCas13a and guide expression cassette
  Species: Listeria weihenstephanensis FSL R9-0317
  Insert size (bp): 3043
Terms and licenses: Academic/Nonprofit Terms; Industry Terms: Not Available to Industry
How to cite: pC027 - LweCas13a from Listeria weihenstephanensis FSL R9-0317 was a gift from Feng Zhang (Addgene plasmid # 91917 ; http://n2t.net/addgene:91917 ; RRID:Addgene_91917)
